>Addgene plasmid #108386 | xCas9(3.6)-BE4 | addgene full sequence | sequence record 207182 | Addgene NGS Result
ATATGCCAAGTACGCCCCCTATTGACGTCAATGACGGTAAATGGCCCGCCTGGCATTATGCCCAGTACAT
GACCTTATGGGACTTTCCTACTTGGCAGTACATCTACGTATTAGTCATCGCTATTACCATGGTGATGCGG
TTTTGGCAGTACATCAATGGGCGTGGATAGCGGTTTGACTCACGGGGATTTCCAAGTCTCCACCCCATTG
ACGTCAATGGGAGTTTGTTTTGGCACCAAAATCAACGGGACTTTCCAAAATGTCGTAACAACTCCGCCCC
ATTGACGCAAATGGGCGGTAGGCGTGTACGGTGGGAGGTCTATATAAGCAGAGCTGGTTTAGTGAACCGT
CAGATCCGCTAGAGATCCGCGGCCGCTAATACGACTCACTATAGGGAGAGCCGCCACCATGAGCTCAGAG
ACTGGCCCAGTGGCTGTGGACCCCACATTGAGACGGCGGATCGAGCCCCATGAGTTTGAGGTATTCTTCG
ATCCGAGAGAGCTCCGCAAGGAGACCTGCCTGCTTTACGAAATTAATTGGGGGGGCCGGCACTCCATTTG
GCGACATACATCACAGAACACTAACAAGCACGTCGAAGTCAACTTCATCGAGAAGTTCACGACAGAAAGA
TATTTCTGTCCGAACACAAGGTGCAGCATTACCTGGTTTCTCAGCTGGAGCCCATGCGGCGAATGTAGTA
GGGCCATCACTGAATTCCTGTCAAGGTATCCCCACGTCACTCTGTTTATTTACATCGCAAGGCTGTACCA
CCACGCTGACCCCCGCAATCGACAAGGCCTGCGGGATTTGATCTCTTCAGGTGTGACTATCCAAATTATG
ACTGAGCAGGAGTCAGGATACTGCTGGAGAAACTTTGTGAATTATAGCCCGAGTAATGAAGCCCACTGGC
CTAGGTATCCCCATCTGTGGGTACGACTGTACGTTCTTGAACTGTACTGCATCATACTGGGCCTGCCTCC
TTGTCTCAACATTCTGAGAAGGAAGCAGCCACAGCTGACATTCTTTACCATCGCTCTTCAGTCTTGTCAT
TACCAGCGACTGCCCCCACACATTCTCTGGGCCACCGGGTTGAAATCTGGTGGTTCTTCTGGTGGTTCTA
GCGGCAGCGAGACTCCCGGGACCTCAGAGTCCGCCACACCCGAAAGTTCTGGTGGTTCTTCTGGTGGTTC
TGACAAGAAGTACTCCATTGGGCTCGCTATCGGCACAAACAGCGTCGGCTGGGCCGTCATTACGGACGAG
TACAAGGTGCCGAGCAAAAAATTCAAAGTTCTGGGCAATACCGATCGCCACAGCATAAAGAAGAACCTCA
TTGGCGCCCTCCTGTTCGACTCCGGGGAGACGGCCGAAGCCACGCGGCTCAAAAGAACAGCACGGCGCAG
ATATACCCGCAGAAAGAATCGGATCTGCTACCTGCAGGAGATCTTTAGTAATGAGATGGCTAAGGTGGAT
GACTCTTTCTTCCATAGGCTGGAGGAGTCCTTTTTGGTGGGGGAGGATAAAAAGCACGAGCGCCACCCAA
TCTTTGGCAATATCGTGGACGAGGTGGCGTACCATGAAAAGTACCCAACCATATATCATCTGAGGAAGAA
GCTTGTAGACAGTACTGATAAGGCTGACTTGCGGTTGATCTATCTCGCGCTGGCGCATATGATCAAATTT
CGGGGACACTTCCTCATCGAGGGGGACCTGAACCCAGACAACAGCGATGTCGACAAACTCTTTATCCAAC
TGGTTCAGACTTACAATCAGCTTTTCGAAGAGAACCCGATCAACGCATCCGGAGTTGACGCCAAAGCAAT
CCTGAGCGCTAGGCTGGCCAAATCCCGGCGGCTCGAAAACCTCATCGCACAGCTCCCTGGGGAGAAGAAG
AACGGCCTGTTTGGTAATCTTATCGCCCTGTCCCTCGGGCTGACCCCCAACTTTAAATCTAACTTCGACC
TGGCCGAAGATACCAAGCTTCAACTGAGCAAAGACACCTACGATGATGATCTCGACAATCTGCTGGCCCA
GATCGGCGACCAGTACGCAGACCTTTTTTTGGCGGCAAAAAACCTGTCAGACGCCATTCTGCTGAGTGAT
ATTCTGCGAGTGAACACGGAGATCACCAAAGCTCCGCTGAGCGCTAGTATGATCAAGCGCTATGATGAGC
ACCACCAAGACTTGACTTTGCTGAAGGCCCTTGTCAGACAGCAACTGCCTGAGAAGTACAAGGAAATTTT
CTTCGATCAGTCTAAAAATGGCTACGCCGGATACATTGACGGCGGAGCAAGCCAGGAGGAATTTTACAAA
TTTATTAAGCCCATCTTGGAAAAAATGGACGGCACCGAGGAGCTGCTGGTAAAGCTTAACAGAGAAGATC
TGTTGCGCAAACAGCGCACTTTCGACAATGGAATCATCCCCCACCAGATTCACCTGGGCGAACTGCACGC
TATCCTCAGGCGGCAAGAGGATTTCTACCCCTTTTTGAAAGATAACAGGGAAAAGATTGAGAAAATCCTC
ACATTTCGGATACCCTACTATGTAGGCCCCCTCGCCCGGGGAAATTCCAGATTCGCGTGGATGACTCGCA
AATCAGAAGAGACCATCACTCCCTGGAACTTCGAGAAAGTCGTGGATAAGGGGGCCTCTGCCCAGTCCTT
CATCGAAAGGATGACTAACTTTGATAAAAATCTGCCTAACGAAAAGGTGCTTCCTAAACACTCTCTGCTG
TACGAGTACTTCACAGTTTATAACGAGCTCACCAAGGTCAAATACGTCACAGAAGGGATGAGAAAGCCAG
CATTCCTGTCTGGAGATCAGAAGAAAGCTATTGTGGACCTCCTCTTCAAGACGAACCGGAAAGTTACCGT
GAAACAGCTCAAAGAAGACTATTTCAAAAAGATTGAATGTTTCGACTCTGTTGAAATCAGCGGAGTGGAG
GATCGCTTCAACGCATCCCTGGGAACGTATCACGATCTCCTGAAAATCATTAAAGACAAGGACTTCCTGG
ACAATGAGGAGAACGAGGACATTCTTGAGGACATTGTCCTCACCCTTACGTTGTTTGAAGATAGGGAGAT
GATTGAAGAACGCTTGAAAACTTACGCTCATCTCTTCGACGACAAAGTCATGAAGCAGCTCAAAAGGCGC
CGATATACAGGATGGGGGCGGCTGTCAAGAAAACTGATCAATGGGATCCGAGACAAGCAGAGTGGAAAGA
CAATCCTGGATTTTCTTAAGTCCGATGGATTTGCCAACCGGAACTTCATTCAGTTGATCCATGATGACTC
TCTCACCTTTAAGGAGGACATCCAGAAAGCACAAGTTTCTGGCCAGGGGGACAGTCTTCACGAGCACATC
GCTAATCTTGCAGGTAGCCCAGCTATCAAAAAGGGAATACTGCAGACCGTTAAGGTCGTGGATGAACTCG
TCAAAGTAATGGGAAGGCATAAGCCCGAGAATATCGTTATCGAGATGGCCCGAGAGAACCAAACCACCCA
GAAGGGACAGAAGAACAGTAGGGAAAGGATGAAGAGGATTGAAGAGGGTATAAAAGAACTGGGGTCCCAA
ATCCTTAAGGAACACCCAGTTGAAAACACCCAGCTTCAGAATGAGAAGCTCTACCTGTACTACCTGCAGA
ACGGCAGGGACATGTACGTGGATCAGGAACTGGACATCAATCGGCTCTCCGACTACGACGTGGATCATAT
CGTGCCCCAGTCTTTTCTCAAAGATGATTCTATTGATAATAAAGTGTTGACAAGATCCGATAAAAACAGA
GGGAAGAGTGATAACGTCCCCTCAGAAGAAGTTGTCAAGAAAATGAAAAATTATTGGCGGCAGCTGCTGA
ACGCCAAACTGATCACACAACGGAAGTTCGATAATCTGACTAAGGCTGAACGAGGTGGCCTGTCTGAGTT
GGATAAAGCCGGTTTCATCAAAAGGCAGCTTGTTGAGACACGCCAGATCACCAAGCACGTGGCCCAAATT
CTCGATTCACGCATGAACACCAAGTACGATGAAAATGACAAACTGATTCGAGAGGTGAAAGTTATTACTC
TGAAGTCTAAGCTGGTCTCAGATTTCAGAAAGGACTTTCAGTTTTATAAGGTGAGAGAGATCAACAATTA
CCACCATGCGCATGATGCCTACCTGAATGCAGTGGTAGGCACTGCACTTATCAAAAAATATCCCAAGCTT
GAATCTGAATTTGTTTACGGAGACTATAAAGTGTACGATGTTAGGAAAATGATCGCAAAGTCTGAGCAGG
AAATAGGCAAGGCCACCGCTAAGTACTTCTTTTACAGCAATATTATGAATTTTTTCAAGACCGAGATTAC
ACTGGCCAATGGAGAGATTCGGAAGCGACCACTTATCGAAACAAACGGAGAAACAGGAGAAATCGTGTGG
GACAAGGGTAGGGATTTCGCGACAGTCCGGAAGGTCCTGTCCATGCCGCAGGTGAACATCGTTAAAAAGA
CCGAAGTACAGACCGGAGGTTTCTCCAAGGAAAGTATCCTCCCGAAAAGGAACAGCGACAAGCTGATCGC
ACGCAAAAAAGATTGGGACCCCAAGAAATACGGCGGATTCGATTCTCCTACAGTCGCTTACAGTGTACTG
GTTGTGGCCAAAGTGGAGAAAGGGAAGTCTAAAAAACTCAAAAGCGTCAAGGAACTGCTGGGCATCACAA
TCATGGAGCGATCAAGCTTCGAAAAAAACCCCATCGACTTTCTCGAGGCGAAAGGATATAAAGAGGTCAA
AAAAGACCTCATCATTAAGCTTCCCAAGTACTCTCTCTTTGAGCTTGAAAACGGCCGGAAACGAATGCTC
GCTAGTGCGGGCGTGCTGCAGAAAGGTAACGAGCTGGCACTGCCCTCTAAATACGTTAATTTCTTGTATC
TGGCCAGCCACTATGAAAAGCTCAAGGGGTCTCCCGAAGATAATGAGCAGAAGCAGCTGTTCGTGGAACA
ACACAAACACTACCTTGATGAGATCATCGAGCAAATAAGCGAATTCTCCAAAAGAGTGATCCTCGCCGAC
GCTAACCTCGATAAGGTGCTTTCTGCTTACAATAAGCACAGGGATAAGCCCATCAGGGAGCAGGCAGAAA
ACATTATCCACTTGTTTACTCTGACCAACTTGGGCGCGCCTGCAGCCTTCAAGTACTTCGACACTACCAT
AGACAGAAAGCGGTACACCTCTACAAAGGAGGTCCTGGACGCCACACTGATTCATCAGTCAATTACGGGG
CTCTATGAAACAAGAATCGACCTCTCTCAGCTCGGTGGAGACTCTGGTGGTTCTGGAGGATCTGGTGGTT
CTACTAATCTGTCAGATATTATTGAAAAGGAGACCGGTAAGCAACTGGTTATCCAGGAATCCATCCTCAT
GCTCCCAGAGGAGGTGGAAGAAGTCATTGGGAACAAGCCGGAAAGCGATATACTCGTGCACACCGCCTAC
GACGAGAGCACCGACGAGAATGTCATGCTTCTGACTAGCGACGCCCCTGAATACAAGCCTTGGGCTCTGG
TCATACAGGATAGCAACGGTGAGAACAAGATTAAGATGCTCTCTGGTGGTTCTGGAGGATCTGGTGGTTC
TACTAATCTGTCAGATATTATTGAAAAGGAGACCGGTAAGCAACTGGTTATCCAGGAATCCATCCTCATG
CTCCCAGAGGAGGTGGAAGAAGTCATTGGGAACAAGCCGGAAAGCGATATACTCGTGCACACCGCCTACG
ACGAGAGCACCGACGAGAATGTCATGCTTCTGACTAGCGACGCCCCTGAATACAAGCCTTGGGCTCTGGT
CATACAGGATAGCAACGGTGAGAACAAGATTAAGATGCTCTCTGGTGGTTCTCCCAAGAAGAAGAGGAAA
GTCTAACCGGTCATCATCACCATCACCATTGAGTTTAAACCCGCTGATCAGCCTCGACTGTGCCTTCTAG
TTGCCAGCCATCTGTTGTTTGCCCCTCCCCCGTGCCTTCCTTGACCCTGGAAGGTGCCACTCCCACTGTC
CTTTCCTAATAAAATGAGGAAATTGCATCGCATTGTCTGAGTAGGTGTCATTCTATTCTGGGGGGTGGGG
TGGGGCAGGACAGCAAGGGGGAGGATTGGGAAGACAATAGCAGGCATGCTGGGGATGCGGTGGGCTCTAT
GGCTTCTGAGGCGGAAAGAACCAGCTGGGGCTCGATACCGTCGACCTCTAGCTAGAGCTTGGCGTAATCA
TGGTCATAGCTGTTTCCTGTGTGAAATTGTTATCCGCTCACAATTCCACACAACATACGAGCCGGAAGCA
TAAAGTGTAAAGCCTAGGGTGCCTAATGAGTGAGCTAACTCACATTAATTGCGTTGCGCTCACTGCCCGC
TTTCCAGTCGGGAAACCTGTCGTGCCAGCTGCATTAATGAATCGGCCAACGCGCGGGGAGAGGCGGTTTG
CGTATTGGGCGCTCTTCCGCTTCCTCGCTCACTGACTCGCTGCGCTCGGTCGTTCGGCTGCGGCGAGCGG
TATCAGCTCACTCAAAGGCGGTAATACGGTTATCCACAGAATCAGGGGATAACGCAGGAAAGAACATGTG
AGCAAAAGGCCAGCAAAAGGCCAGGAACCGTAAAAAGGCCGCGTTGCTGGCGTTTTTCCATAGGCTCCGC
CCCCCTGACGAGCATCACAAAAATCGACGCTCAAGTCAGAGGTGGCGAAACCCGACAGGACTATAAAGAT
ACCAGGCGTTTCCCCCTGGAAGCTCCCTCGTGCGCTCTCCTGTTCCGACCCTGCCGCTTACCGGATACCT
GTCCGCCTTTCTCCCTTCGGGAAGCGTGGCGCTTTCTCATAGCTCACGCTGTAGGTATCTCAGTTCGGTG
TAGGTCGTTCGCTCCAAGCTGGGCTGTGTGCACGAACCCCCCGTTCAGCCCGACCGCTGCGCCTTATCCG
GTAACTATCGTCTTGAGTCCAACCCGGTAAGACACGACTTATCGCCACTGGCAGCAGCCACTGGTAACAG
GATTAGCAGAGCGAGGTATGTAGGCGGTGCTACAGAGTTCTTGAAGTGGTGGCCTAACTACGGCTACACT
AGAAGAACAGTATTTGGTATCTGCGCTCTGCTGAAGCCAGTTACCTTCGGAAAAAGAGTTGGTAGCTCTT
GATCCGGCAAACAAACCACCGCTGGTAGCGGTGGTTTTTTTGTTTGCAAGCAGCAGATTACGCGCAGAAA
AAAAGGATCTCAAGAAGATCCTTTGATCTTTTCTACGGGGTCTGACGCTCAGTGGAACGAAAACTCACGT
TAAGGGATTTTGGTCATGAGATTATCAAAAAGGATCTTCACCTAGATCCTTTTAAATTAAAAATGAAGTT
TTAAATCAATCTAAAGTATATATGAGTAAACTTGGTCTGACAGTTACCAATGCTTAATCAGTGAGGCACC
TATCTCAGCGATCTGTCTATTTCGTTCATCCATAGTTGCCTGACTCCCCGTCGTGTAGATAACTACGATA
CGGGAGGGCTTACCATCTGGCCCCAGTGCTGCAATGATACCGCGAGACCCACGCTCACCGGCTCCAGATT
TATCAGCAATAAACCAGCCAGCCGGAAGGGCCGAGCGCAGAAGTGGTCCTGCAACTTTATCCGCCTCCAT
CCAGTCTATTAATTGTTGCCGGGAAGCTAGAGTAAGTAGTTCGCCAGTTAATAGTTTGCGCAACGTTGTT
GCCATTGCTACAGGCATCGTGGTGTCACGCTCGTCGTTTGGTATGGCTTCATTCAGCTCCGGTTCCCAAC
GATCAAGGCGAGTTACATGATCCCCCATGTTGTGCAAAAAAGCGGTTAGCTCCTTCGGTCCTCCGATCGT
TGTCAGAAGTAAGTTGGCCGCAGTGTTATCACTCATGGTTATGGCAGCACTGCATAATTCTCTTACTGTC
ATGCCATCCGTAAGATGCTTTTCTGTGACTGGTGAGTACTCAACCAAGTCATTCTGAGAATAGTGTATGC
GGCGACCGAGTTGCTCTTGCCCGGCGTCAATACGGGATAATACCGCGCCACATAGCAGAACTTTAAAAGT
GCTCATCATTGGAAAACGTTCTTCGGGGCGAAAACTCTCAAGGATCTTACCGCTGTTGAGATCCAGTTCG
ATGTAACCCACTCGTGCACCCAACTGATCTTCAGCATCTTTTACTTTCACCAGCGTTTCTGGGTGAGCAA
AAACAGGAAGGCAAAATGCCGCAAAAAAGGGAATAAGGGCGACACGGAAATGTTGAATACTCATACTCTT
CCTTTTTCAATATTATTGAAGCATTTATCAGGGTTATTGTCTCATGAGCGGATACATATTTGAATGTATT
TAGAAAAATAAACAAATAGGGGTTCCGCGCACATTTCCCCGAAAAGTGCCACCTGACGTCGACGGATCGG
GAGATCGATCTCCCGATCCCCTAGGGTCGACTCTCAGTACAATCTGCTCTGATGCCGCATAGTTAAGCCA
GTATCTGCTCCCTGCTTGTGTGTTGGAGGTCGCTGAGTAGTGCGCGAGCAAAATTTAAGCTACAACAAGG
CAAGGCTTGACCGACAATTGCATGAAGAATCTGCTTAGGGTTAGGCGTTTTGCGCTGCTTCGCGATGTAC
GGGCCAGATATACGCGTTGACATTGATTATTGACTAGTTATTAATAGTAATCAATTACGGGGTCATTAGT
TCATAGCCCATATATGGAGTTCCGCGTTACATAACTTACGGTAAATGGCCCGCCTGGCTGACCGCCCAAC
GACCCCCGCCCATTGACGTCAATAATGACGTATGTTCCCATAGTAACGCCAATAGGGACTTTCCATTGAC
GTCAATGGGTGGAGTATTTACGGTAAACTGCCCACTTGGCAGTACATCAAGTGTATC
Features (pLannotate 1.2.2; 18 found; start..end, strand, type, name):
    132..335     +  promoter       CMV promoter: human cytomegalovirus (CMV) immediate early promoter
    377..395     +  promoter       T7 promoter: promoter for bacteriophage T7 RNA polymerase
    409..1095    +  CDS            Apobec1: ABEC1_RAT - Experimental evidence at protein level: Swiss-Prot protein existence level 1. Catalytic component of the apolipoprotein B mRNA editing enzyme complex which is responsible for the postranscriptional editing of a CAA codon for Gln to a UAA codon for stop in the APOB mRNA. May also play a role in the epigenetic regulation of gene expression by participating in DNA demethylation. From Rattus norvegicus (Rat).
   1096..1191    +  CDS            ABE(7.10) (fragment): adenine base editor comprising wild-type E. coli TadA fused to the evolved TadA*(7.10) mutant (Gaudelli et al., 2017)
   1192..5292    +  CDS            xCas9-3.6: Streptococcus pyogenes Cas9 mutant with broad PAM compatibility (Hu et al., 2018) generates RNA-guided double strand breaks in DNA
   5602..5850    +  CDS            UGI: UNGI_BPPB2 - Experimental evidence at protein level: Swiss-Prot protein existence level 1. This protein binds specifically and reversibly to the host uracil-DNA glycosylase, preventing removal of uracil residues from PBS2 DNA by the host uracil-excision repair system. From Bacillus phage PBS2 (Bacteriophage PBS2).
   5938..6162    +  polyA_signal   bGH poly(A) signal: bovine growth hormone polyadenylation signal
   6166..6187    +  promoter       SV40 promoter (fragment): SV40 enhancer and early promoter
   6192..6208    +  misc_feature   MCS (fragment): pBluescript multiple cloning site
   6257..6273    -  protein_bind   lac operator: The lac repressor binds to the lac operator to inhibit transcription in E. coli. This inhibition can be relieved by adding lactose or isopropyl-β-D-thiogalactopyranoside (IPTG). lac repressor encoded by lacI
   6281..6311    -  promoter       lac promoter: promoter for the E. coli lac operon
   6326..6347    -  protein_bind   CAP binding site: CAP binding activates transcription in the presence of cAMP. E. coli catabolite activator protein
   6360..6452    -  CDS            lacI (fragment): lac repressor; lacI; The lac repressor binds to the lac operator to inhibit transcription in E. coli. This inhibition can be relieved by adding lactose or isopropyl-β-D-thiogalactopyranoside (IPTG).
   6635..7223    -  rep_origin     ori: high-copy-number ColE1/pMB1/pBR322/pUC origin of replication
   7394..8254    -  CDS            AmpR: β-lactamase; bla; confers resistance to ampicillin, carbenicillin, and related antibiotics
   8255..8359    -  promoter       AmpR promoter: bla
   8430..8474    -  misc_feature   bom (fragment): basis of mobility region from pBR322
   8629..131     +  enhancer       CMV enhancer (across the origin): human cytomegalovirus immediate early enhancer
