[The description below was written by a language model from this plasmid's Addgene catalogue record and pLannotate feature annotations shown in this document.]
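Description:
xCas9(3.6)-BE4 is a mammalian expression plasmid of about 8.9 kb built on a pCMV backbone, encoding a fourth-generation cytosine base editor in which the Cas9 module is the evolved, broad-PAM variant xCas9(3.6). It is propagated in E. coli as a high-copy plasmid through a ColE1/pUC-type origin and selected with ampicillin via the β-lactamase gene. Remnants of lac regulatory sequences, an SV40 promoter fragment and a bom fragment are backbone leftovers with no evident role. No mammalian selection marker is annotated, so the plasmid appears suited to transient transfection.

The synthetic insert of about 5.5 kb is driven by the CMV enhancer and immediate-early promoter and terminated by the bGH polyadenylation signal. A T7 promoter sits just upstream of the coding sequence. According to the record, the fusion reads rat APOBEC1 cytidine deaminase, an XTEN linker, xCas9(3.6) in nickase form, two copies of the uracil glycosylase inhibitor UGI, and a nuclear localization signal. The catalogue tag field lists the NLS as N-terminal, whereas the alternative name places it at the C-terminus. The Cas9 portion carries E108G, S217A, A262T, S409I, E480K, E543D, M694I and E1219V.

The automated annotation labels the short segment between APOBEC1 and Cas9 as an ABE(7.10) fragment, most likely a match to shared linker sequence rather than any adenine deaminase. It marks only one UGI copy, though an unannotated gap after Cas9 could hold the other.

In use, APOBEC1 deaminates cytosines in the strand displaced by guide RNA binding, while UGI blocks uracil excision, favouring C•G to T•A conversion without double-strand breaks. A guide RNA must be supplied separately. The construct serves for base editing in mammalian cells at sites lacking canonical NGG PAMs.
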