Addgene plasmid #108386: xCas9(3.6)-BE4
Purpose: Mammalian expression vector for xCas9(3.6)-BE4
Depositing lab: David Liu. Publication: Evolved Cas9 variants with broad PAM compatibility and high DNA specificity. Hu JH, Miller SM, Geurts MH, Tang W, Chen L, Sun N, Zeina CM, Gao X, Rees HA, Lin Z, Liu DR. Nature. 2018 Feb 28. pii: nature26155. doi: 10.1038/nature26155. PubMed 29512652.
Backbone
  Vector backbone: pCMV
  Vector type: Mammalian Expression
Growth in bacteria
  Bacterial resistance: Ampicillin, 100 μg/mL
  Growth temperature: 37°C
  Growth strain: Mach1
  Copy number: High Copy
Gene/Insert
  Gene/Insert name: xCas9(3.6)-BE4 (alt name: rAPOBEC1-XTEN-nxCas9(3.6)-UGI-UGI-NLS)
  Species: Synthetic
  Insert size (bp): 5478
  Mutation: E108G, S217A, A262T, S409I, E480K, E543D, M694I, E1219V
  Tag / fusion protein: NLS (N terminal on insert)
  Cloning method: Gibson Cloning
  Sequencing primers: 5′ CMV Forward; 3′ M13
Terms and licenses: Academic/Nonprofit Terms; Industry Terms: Not Available to Industry
How to cite: xCas9(3.6)-BE4 was a gift from David Liu (Addgene plasmid # 108386 ; http://n2t.net/addgene:108386 ; RRID:Addgene_108386)
